>Addgene plasmid #26773 | pCS2-Tm2AG | depositor full sequence | sequence record 12671 | Author sequence
GCGGCCGCGGCGCCAATGCATTGGGCCCGGTACCCAGCTTTTGTTCCCTTTAGTGAGGGTTAATTGCGCG
CTTGGCGTAATCATGGTCATAGCTGTTTCCTGTGTGAAATTGTTATCCGCTCACAATTCCACACAACATA
CGAGCCGGAAGCATAAAGTGTAAAGCCTGGGGTGCCTAATGAGTGAGCTAACTCACATTAATTGCGTTGC
GCTCACTGCCCGCTTTCCAGTCGGGAAACCTGTCGTGCCAGCTGCATTAATGAATCGGCCAACGCGCGGG
GAGAGGCGGTTTGCGTATTGGGCGCTCTTCCGCTTCCTCGCTCACTGACTCGCTGCGCTCGGTCGTTCGG
CTGCGGCGAGCGGTATCAGCTCACTCAAAGGCGGTAATACGGTTATCCACAGAATCAGGGGATAACGCAG
GAAAGAACATGTGAGCAAAAGGCCAGCAAAAGGCCAGGAACCGTAAAAAGGCCGCGTTGCTGGCGTTTTT
CCATAGGCTCCGCCCCCCTGACGAGCATCACAAAAATCGACGCTCAAGTCAGAGGTGGCGAAACCCGACA
GGACTATAAAGATACCAGGCGTTTCCCCCTGGAAGCTCCCTCGTGCGCTCTCCTGTTCCGACCCTGCCGC
TTACCGGATACCTGTCCGCCTTTCTCCCTTCGGGAAGCGTGGCGCTTTCTCATAGCTCACGCTGTAGGTA
TCTCAGTTCGGTGTAGGTCGTTCGCTCCAAGCTGGGCTGTGTGCACGAACCCCCCGTTCAGCCCGACCGC
TGCGCCTTATCCGGTAACTATCGTCTTGAGTCCAACCCGGTAAGACACGACTTATCGCCACTGGCAGCAG
CCACTGGTAACAGGATTAGCAGAGCGAGGTATGTAGGCGGTGCTACAGAGTTCTTGAAGTGGTGGCCTAA
CTACGGCTACACTAGAAGGACAGTATTTGGTATCTGCGCTCTGCTGAAGCCAGTTACCTTCGGAAAAAGA
GTTGGTAGCTCTTGATCCGGCAAACAAACCACCGCTGGTAGCGGTGGTTTTTTTGTTTGCAAGCAGCAGA
TTACGCGCAGAAAAAAAGGATCTCAAGAAGATCCTTTGATCTTTTCTACGGGGTCTGACGCTCAGTGGAA
CGAAAACTCACGTTAAGGGATTTTGGTCATGAGATTATCAAAAAGGATCTTCACCTAGATCCTTTTAAAT
TAAAAATGAAGTTTTAAATCAATCTAAAGTATATATGAGTAAACTTGGTCTGACAGTTACCAATGCTTAA
TCAGTGAGGCACCTATCTCAGCGATCTGTCTATTTCGTTCATCCATAGTTGCCTGACTCCCCGTCGTGTA
GATAACTACGATACGGGAGGGCTTACCATCTGGCCCCAGTGCTGCAATGATACCGCGAGACCCACGCTCA
CCGGCTCCAGATTTATCAGCAATAAACCAGCCAGCCGGAAGGGCCGAGCGCAGAAGTGGTCCTGCAACTT
TATCCGCCTCCATCCAGTCTATTAATTGTTGCCGGGAAGCTAGAGTAAGTAGTTCGCCAGTTAATAGTTT
GCGCAACGTTGTTGCCATTGCTACAGGCATCGTGGTGTCACGCTCGTCGTTTGGTATGGCTTCATTCAGC
TCCGGTTCCCAACGATCAAGGCGAGTTACATGATCCCCCATGTTGTGCAAAAAAGCGGTTAGCTCCTTCG
GTCCTCCGATCGTTGTCAGAAGTAAGTTGGCCGCAGTGTTATCACTCATGGTTATGGCAGCACTGCATAA
TTCTCTTACTGTCATGCCATCCGTAAGATGCTTTTCTGTGACTGGTGAGTACTCAACCAAGTCATTCTGA
GAATAGTGTATGCGGCGACCGAGTTGCTCTTGCCCGGCGTCAATACGGGATAATACCGCGCCACATAGCA
GAACTTTAAAAGTGCTCATCATTGGAAAACGTTCTTCGGGGCGAAAACTCTCAAGGATCTTACCGCTGTT
GAGATCCAGTTCGATGTAACCCACTCGTGCACCCAACTGATCTTCAGCATCTTTTACTTTCACCAGCGTT
TCTGGGTGAGCAAAAACAGGAAGGCAAAATGCCGCAAAAAAGGGAATAAGGGCGACACGGAAATGTTGAA
TACTCATACTCTTCCTTTTTCAATATTATTGAAGCATTTATCAGGGTTATTGTCTCATGAGCGGATACAT
ATTTGAATGTATTTAGAAAAATAAACAAATAGGGGTTCCGCGCACATTTCCCCGAAAAGTGCCACCTAAA
TTGTAAGCGTTAATATTTTGTTAAAATTCGCGTTAAATTTTTGTTAAATCAGCTCATTTTTTAACCAATA
GGCCGAAATCGGCAAAATCCCTTATAAATCAAAAGAATAGACCGAGATAGGGT
[37 nt withheld, positions 2364-2400]
AAAGAACGTGGACTCCAACGTCAAAGG
[49 nt withheld, positions 2428-2476]
T
[91 nt withheld, positions 2478-2568]
G
[124 nt withheld, positions 2570-2693]
CCCATTCGCCATTCAGGCTGCGCAACTGTTGGGAAGGGCGATCGGTGCGGGCCTCTTCGCTATTACGCCA
GTCGACCATAGCCAATTCAATATGGCGTATATGGACTCATGCCAATTCAATATGGTGGATCTGGACCTGT
GCCAATTCAATATGGCGTATATGGACTCGTGCCAATTCAATATGGTGGATCTGGACCCCAGCCAATTCAA
TATGGCGGACTTGGCACCATGCCAATTCAATATGGCGGACTTGGCACTGTGCCAACTGGGGAGGGGTCTA
CTTGGCACGGTGCCAAGTTTGAGGAGGGGTCTTGGCCCTGTGCCAAGTCCGCCATATTGAATTGGCATGG
TGCCAATAATGGCGGCCATATTGGCTATATGCCAGGATCAATATATAGGCAATATCCAATATGGCCCTAT
GCCAATATGGCTATTGGCCAGGTTCAATACTATGTATTGGCCCTATGCCATATAGTATTCCATATATGGG
TTTTCCTATTGACGTAGATAGCCCCTCCCAATGGGCGGTCCCATATACCATATATGGGGCTTCCTAATAC
CGCCCATAGCCACTCCCCCATTGACGTCAATGGTCTCTATATATGGTCTTTCCTATTGACGTCATATGGG
CGGTCCTATTGACGTATATGGCGCCTCCCCCATTGACGTCAATTACGGTAAATGGCCCGCCTGGCTCAAT
GCCCATTGACGTCAATAGGACCACCCACCATTGACGTCAATGGGATGGCTCATTGCCCATTCATATCCGT
TCTCACGCCCCCTATTGACGTCAATGACGGTAAATGGCCCACTTGGCAGTACATCAATATCTATTAATAG
TAACTTGGCAAGTACATTACTATTGGAAGGACGCCAGGGTACATTGGCAGTACTCCCATTGACGTCAATG
GCGGTAAATGGCCCGCGATGGCTGCCAAGTACATCCCCATTGACGTCAATGGGGAGGGGCAATGACGCAA
ATGGGCGTTCCATTGACGTAAATGGGCGGTAGGCGTGCCTAATGGGAGGTCTATATAAGCAATGCTCGTT
TAGGGAACCGCCATTCTGCCTGGGGACGTCGGAGCAAGCTTGATTTAGGTGACACTATAGAATACAAGCT
ACTTGTTCTTTTTGCAGGATCCCATCGATTCGAATTCAAGGCCTCTCGAGCCTCTAGAGCCACCATGGGC
TGCATCAAGAGCAAGCGCAAGGACAACCTGAACGACGACGAGGCCGCCATGGGCTGCATCAAGAGCAAGC
GCAAGGACAACCTGAACGACGACGAGGCACCGGTCGCCTCCATGGTGAGCAAGGGCGAGGAGGTCATCAA
AGAGTTCATGCGCTTCAAGGTGCGCATGGAGGGCTCCATGAACGGCCACGAGTTCGAGATCGAGGGCGAG
GGCGAGGGCCGCCCCTACGAGGGCACCCAGACCGCCAAGCTGAAGGTGACCAAGGGCGGCCCCCTGCCCT
TCGCCTGGGACATCCTGTCCCCCCAGTTCATGTACGGCTCCAAGGCGTACGTGAAGCACCCCGCCGACAT
CCCCGATTACAAGAAGCTGTCCTTCCCCGAGGGCTTCAAGTGGGAGCGCGTGATGAACTTCGAGGACGGC
GGTCTGGTGACCGTGACCCAGGACTCCTCCCTGCAGGACGGCACGCTGATCTACAAGGTGAAGATGCGCG
GCACCAACTTCCCCCCCGACGGCCCCGTAATGCAGAAGAAGACCATGGGCTGGGAGGCCTCCACCGAGCG
CCTGTACCCCCGCGACGGCGTGCTGAAGGGCGAGATCCACCAGGCCCTGAAGCTGAAGGACGGCGGCCAC
TACCTGGTGGAGTTCAAGACCATCTACATGGCCAAGAAGCCCGTGCAACTGCCCGGCTACTACTACGTGG
ACACCAAGCTGGACATCACCTCCCACAACGAGGACTACACCATCGTGGAACAGTACGAGCGCTCCGAGGG
CCGCCACCACCTGTTCCTGGGGCATGGCACCGGCAGCACCGGCAGCGGCAGCTCCGGCACCGCCTCCTCC
GAGGACAACAACATGGCCGTCATCAAAGAGTTCATGCGCTTCAAGGTGCGCATGGAGGGCTCCATGAACG
GCCACGAGTTCGAGATCGAGGGCGAGGGCGAGGGCCGCCCCTACGAGGGCACCCAGACCGCCAAGCTGAA
GGTGACCAAGGGCGGCCCCCTGCCCTTCGCCTGGGACATCCTGTCCCCCCAGTTCATGTACGGCTCCAAG
GCGTACGTGAAGCACCCCGCCGACATCCCCGATTACAAGAAGCTGTCCTTCCCCGAGGGCTTCAAGTGGG
AGCGCGTGATGAACTTCGAGGACGGCGGTCTGGTGACCGTGACCCAGGACTCCTCCCTGCAGGACGGCAC
GCTGATCTACAAGGTGAAGATGCGCGGCACCAACTTCCCCCCCGACGGCCCCGTAATGCAGAAGAAGACC
ATGGGCTGGGAGGCCTCCACCGAGCGCCTGTACCCCCGCGACGGCGTGCTGAAGGGCGAGATCCACCAGG
CCCTGAAGCTGAAGGACGGCGGCCACTACCTGGTGGAGTTCAAGACCATCTACATGGCCAAGAAGCCCGT
GCAACTGCCCGGCTACTACTACGTGGACACCAAGCTGGACATCACCTCCCACAACGAGGACTACACCATC
GTGGAACAGTACGAGCGCTCCGAGGGCCGCCACCACCTGTTCCTGTACGGCATGGACGAGCTGTACAAGG
GCAGTGGAGAGGGCAGAGGAAGTCTGCTAACATGCGGTGACGTCGAGGAGAATGCTGCCCCAGGAGATCT
GAATATCACCATGCCAGAGCCAGCGAAGTCTGCTCCCGCCCCGAAAAAGGGCTCCAAGAAGGCGGTGACT
AAGGCGCAGAAGAAAGGCGGCAAGAAG
[291 nt withheld, positions 5591-5881]
GGATCTGGGGGTGGAGGCTCCGGCGGGGGTGGATCTGGAGGTGGGGGCAGCGGCGGAGGTGGGCTAGCGC
TACCGCGGGCCACCATGAGCAAGGGCGAGGAGCTGTTCACCGGGGTGGTGCCCATCCTGGTCGAGCTGGA
CGGCGACGTAAACGGCCACAAGTTCAGCGTGTCCGGCGAGGGCGAGGGCGATGCCACCTACGGCAAGCTG
ACCCTGAAGTTCATCTGCACCACCGGCAAGCTGCCCGTGCCCTGGCCCACCCTCGTGACCACCCTGACCT
ACGGCGTGCAGTGCTTCAGCCGCTACCCCGACCACATGAAGCAGCACGACTTCTTCAAGTCCGCCATGCC
CGAAGGCTACGTCCAGGAGCGCACCATCTTCTTCAAGGACGACGGCAACTACAAGACCCGCGCCGAGGTG
AAGTTCGAGGGCGACACCCTGGTGAACCGCATCGAGCTGAAGGGCATCGACTTCAAGGAGGACGGCAACA
TCCTGGGGCACAAGCTGGAGTACAACTACAACAGCCACAACGTCTATATCATGGCCGACAAGCAGAAGAA
CGGCATCAAGGCCAACTTCAAGATCCGCCACAACATCGAGGACGGCAGCGTGCAGCTCGCCGACCACTAC
CAGCAGAACACCCCCATCGGCGACGGCCCCGTGCTGCTGCCCGACAACCACTACCTGAGCACCCAGTCCG
CCCTGAGCAAAGACCCCAACGAGAAGCGCGATCACATGGTCCTGCTGGAGTTCGTGACCGCCGCCGGGAT
CACTCACGGCATGGACGAGCTGTACAAGTCCGGACTCAGATCATCAAGCTTATCGGATCCGGGCGGCCGT
GATAATAGGTGATAGTAAGTAATAGTGAGATATCTCTAGAATTCCAGCTGAGCGCCGGTCGCTACCATTA
CCAGTTGGTCTGGTGTCAAAAATAATAATAACCGGGCAGGGGGGATCTAAGCTCTAGATAAGTAATGATC
ATAATCAGCCATATCACATCTGTAGAGGTTTTACTTGCTTTAAAAAACCTCCCACACCTCCCCCTGAACC
TGAAACATAAAATGAATGCAATTGTTGTTGTTAACTTGTTTATTGCAGCTTATAATGGTTACAAATAAAG
CAATAGCATCACAAATTTCACAAATAAAGCATTTTTTTCACTGCATTCTAGTTGTGGTTTGTCCAANCTC
ATCAATGTATCTTATCATGTCTGGATCCACTAGTTCAGA
Features (pLannotate 1.2.2; 19 found; start..end, strand, type, name):
     47..65      -  promoter       T3 promoter: promoter for bacteriophage T3 RNA polymerase
    110..126     -  protein_bind   lac operator: The lac repressor binds to the lac operator to inhibit transcription in E. coli. This inhibition can be relieved by adding lactose or isopropyl-β-D-thiogalactopyranoside (IPTG). lac repressor encoded by lacI
    134..164     -  promoter       lac promoter: promoter for the E. coli lac operon
    179..200     -  protein_bind   CAP binding site: CAP binding activates transcription in the presence of cAMP. E. coli catabolite activator protein
    213..305     -  CDS            lacI (fragment): lac repressor; lacI; The lac repressor binds to the lac operator to inhibit transcription in E. coli. This inhibition can be relieved by adding lactose or isopropyl-β-D-thiogalactopyranoside (IPTG).
    488..1076    -  rep_origin     ori: high-copy-number ColE1/pMB1/pBR322/pUC origin of replication
   1247..2107    -  CDS            AmpR: β-lactamase; bla; confers resistance to ampicillin, carbenicillin, and related antibiotics
   2108..2212    -  promoter       AmpR promoter: bla
   2265..2693    -  rep_origin     f1 ori (sequence partly withheld): f1 bacteriophage origin of replication; arrow indicates direction of (+) strand synthesis
   2698..2764    -  CDS            lacZα (fragment): LacZα fragment of β-galactosidase; lacZ fragment
   2767..3751    +  promoter       CMV IE94 promoter: enhancer/promoter region of simian cytomegalovirus major immediate early transcription unit IE94
   3786..3804    +  promoter       SP6 promoter: promoter for bacteriophage SP6 RNA polymerase
   3995..5422    +  CDS            tdTomato: tdTomato is a basic (constitutively fluorescent) orange fluorescent protein published in 2004, derived from Discosoma sp.. It is reported to be a somewhat slowly-maturing tandem dimer with low acid sensitivity.
   5504..5881    +  CDS            H2B (sequence partly withheld): human histone H2B; HIST1H2BJ
   5966..6679    +  CDS            GFP (S65T): GFP (S65T) is a basic (constitutively fluorescent) green fluorescent protein published in 1995, derived from Aequorea victoria.
   6856..6941    +  CDS            large T antigen (fragment): large T antigen from SV40 (simian virus 40)
   6964..7045    +  polyA_signal   SV40 poly(A) signal: SV40 polyadenylation signal
   7042..7098    -  CDS            VP1_SV40 (fragment): Experimental evidence at protein level: Swiss-Prot protein existence level 1. Forms an icosahedral capsid with a T=7 symmetry and a 40 nm diameter. The capsid is composed of 72 pentamers linked to each other by disulfide bonds and associated with VP2 or VP3 proteins. Binds to N- glycolylneuraminic analog of the ganglioside GM1 on the cell surface to provide virion attachment to target cell (PubMed:18353982). Once attached, the virion is internalized by caveolin-mediated endocytosis and traffics to the endoplasmic reticulum. Inside the endoplasmic reticulum, the protein folding machinery isomer
   7094..8       -  misc_feature   MCS (fragment) (across the origin): pBluescript multiple cloning site
