[The description below was written by a language model from this plasmid's Addgene catalogue record and pLannotate feature annotations shown in this document.]
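Description:
pCS2-Tm2AG is a mammalian expression plasmid of about 7.1 kb built on the pCS2 backbone. It is propagated in E. coli at high copy from a ColE1/pUC-type origin and selected with ampicillin through the β-lactamase gene. An f1 phage origin is also present, along with remnants of lac regulatory and lacZα sequence and a fragment of a pBluescript-type polylinker, which are cloning-vector residues rather than functional parts of the payload.

The roughly 3.2 kb insert, cloned between XhoI and NotI, is a tdTomato-2A-H2B-GFP cassette followed by an SV40 polyadenylation signal. It is driven by the simian cytomegalovirus IE94 enhancer/promoter, which gives strong constitutive expression in vertebrate cells. An SP6 promoter lies just upstream of the coding region and a T3 promoter on the opposite strand beyond the insert, as is typical of pCS2, so the SP6 site could in principle support in vitro transcription. The alternative names "membrane red" and "histone GFP" indicate that the tdTomato is meant to be membrane-targeted, although no targeting motif is annotated in the feature table. The green reporter is human histone H2B fused to GFP (S65T), which labels chromatin.

In the parental design a viral 2A peptide would separate the two reporters co-translationally, giving red membranes and green nuclei from one transcript. This version instead carries a mutation that inactivates the 2A peptide, so tdTomato and H2B-GFP stay joined as a single fusion protein. The 2A element itself is not annotated but presumably lies in the short gap between the tdTomato and H2B coding regions. The construct most plausibly serves as a non-cleaving negative control for testing 2A-mediated bicistronic expression, the subject of the associated publication.
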