Addgene plasmid #26773: pCS2-Tm2AG
Depositing lab: Shankar Srinivas. Depositing organization: University of Oxford. Publication: Use of the viral 2A peptide for bicistronic expression in transgenic mice. Trichas G, Begbie J, Srinivas S. BMC Biol. 2008 Sep 15;6:40. doi: 10.1186/1741-7007-6-40. PubMed 18793381.
Backbone
  Vector backbone: pCS2
  Backbone size w/o insert (bp): 4000
  Vector type: Mammalian Expression
Growth in bacteria
  Bacterial resistance: Ampicillin, 100 μg/mL
  Growth temperature: 37°C
  Growth strain: DH5alpha
  Copy number: High Copy
Gene/Insert
  Gene/Insert name: TdTomato-2A-H2BGFP-SV40pA (alt names: membrane red; histone GFP)
  Species: Aequorea victoria, Discosoma sp
  Insert size (bp): 3233
  Mutation: mutation in 2A peptide that renders it non-functional (so the TdTomato and H2BGFP do not form two separate proteins, but remain fused)
  Cloning method: Restriction Enzyme; 5′ cloning site XhoI (not destroyed); 3′ cloning site NotI (not destroyed)
  Sequencing primers: 5′ SP6; 3′ M13 rev
Resource information
  A portion of this plasmid was derived from a plasmid made by: Shahragim Tajbakhsh, Roger Tsien and Sean Megason
Terms and licenses: Academic/Nonprofit Terms; Industry Terms: Not Available to Industry
How to cite: pCS2-Tm2AG was a gift from Shankar Srinivas (Addgene plasmid # 26773 ; http://n2t.net/addgene:26773 ; RRID:Addgene_26773)
