>Addgene plasmid #26773 | pCS2-Tm2AG | addgene partial sequence | sequence record 33019 | 26773 with EGFP-N
CAGATCCACCCCCGCCGGAGCCTCCACCCCCAGATCC
[291 nt withheld, positions 38-328]
CTTCTTGCCGCCTTTCTTCTGCGCCTTAGTCACCGCCTTCTTGGAGCCCTTTTTCGGGGCGGGAGCAGAC
TTCGCTGGCTCTGGCATGGTGATATTCAGATCTCCTGGGGCAGCATTCTCCTCGACGTCACCGCATGTTA
GCAGACTTCCTCTGCCCTCTCCACTGCCCTTGTACAGCTCGTCTATGCCGTACAGGAACAGGTGGTGGCG
GCCCTCGGAGCGCTCGTACTGTTCCACGATGGTGTAGTCCTCGTTGTGGGAGGTGATGTCCAGCTTGGTG
TCCACGTAGTAGTAGCCGGGCAGTTGCACGGGCTTCTTGGCCATGTAGATGGTCTTGAACTCCACCAGGT
AGTGGCCGCCGTCCTTCAGCTTCAGGGCCTGGTGGATCTCGCCCTTCAGCACGCCGTCGCGGGGGTACAG
GCGCTC
